Addgene plasmid #82803: pDONR223_RB1_p.A772S
Purpose: Gateway Donor vector containing RB1 , part of the Target Accelerator Plasmid Collection.
Depositing lab: Jesse Boehm & Matthew Meyerson & David Root. Depositing organization: Broad Institute. Publication: High-throughput Phenotyping of Lung Cancer Somatic Mutations. Berger AH, Brooks AN, Wu X, Shrestha Y, Chouinard C, Piccioni F, Bagul M, Kamburov A, Imielinski M, Hogstrom L, Zhu C, Yang X, Pantel S, Sakai R, Watson J, Kaplan N, Campbell JD, Singh S, Root DE, Narayan R, Natoli T, Lahr DL, Tirosh I, Tamayo P, Getz G, Wong B, Doench J, Subramanian A, Golub TR, Meyerson M, Boehm JS. Cancer Cell. 2016 Aug 8;30(2):214-28. doi: 10.1016/j.ccell.2016.06.022. Epub 2016 Jul 28. PubMed 27478040.
Backbone
  Vector backbone: pDONR223
  Backbone manufacturer: Invitrogen
  Vector type: Gateway Entry vector
Growth in bacteria
  Bacterial resistance: Spectinomycin, 50 μg/mL
  Growth temperature: 37°C
  Growth strain: DH5alpha
  Copy number: High Copy
Gene/Insert
  Gene/Insert name: RB1 (alt name: NM_000321)
  Species: H. sapiens (human)
  Mutation: A772S
  Entrez Gene: RB1 (a.k.a. OSRC, PPP1R130, RB, p105-Rb, p110-RB1, pRb, pp110)
  Promoter: None
  Cloning method: Gateway Cloning
  Sequencing primers: 5′ M13pUC-fwd; 3′ M13-Rev
Terms and licenses: Academic/Nonprofit Terms; Industry Terms: Not Available to Industry
Depositor comments: CLOSED (stop codon immediately follows insert)
How to cite: pDONR223_RB1_p.A772S was a gift from Jesse Boehm & Matthew Meyerson & David Root (Addgene plasmid # 82803 ; http://n2t.net/addgene:82803 ; RRID:Addgene_82803)
