[The description below was written by a language model from this plasmid's Addgene catalogue record and pLannotate feature annotations shown in this document.]
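Description:
pDONR223_RB1_p.A772S is a Gateway entry clone built in the pDONR223 backbone, carrying the human RB1 open reading frame (retinoblastoma tumour suppressor, reference transcript NM_000321) with the missense substitution A772S. It is a bacterial propagation and shuttle plasmid rather than an expression vector. A high-copy ColE1/pUC-type origin drives replication in E. coli, and selection relies on the aadA (SmR) aminoglycoside adenylyltransferase gene, which confers spectinomycin and streptomycin resistance. A fragment of a class 1 integron Pc promoter and a short gentamicin-resistance gene remnant lie just upstream of this marker.

The roughly 2.8 kb RB1 coding sequence sits between two attL-type Gateway recombination sites in opposing orientation. The automated annotation labels both as attL3, but they function as the flanking attL pair for an LR Clonase reaction, allowing directional transfer of the ORF into any compatible destination vector that supplies a promoter, tags or viral elements. The record lists no promoter for the insert. The rrnB T1 and T2 terminators upstream of the cassette insulate it from read-through transcription, and a T7 promoter lies downstream of the distal att site, pointing back towards the insert. Small lacI and lacZα fragments are backbone remnants. The clone is in the "closed" format, meaning a stop codon immediately follows the ORF, so it yields native or N-terminally tagged protein but not C-terminal fusions.

The plasmid belongs to the Target Accelerator Plasmid Collection, a set of wild-type and mutant alleles assembled for high-throughput functional phenotyping of somatic mutations found in lung cancer. Here it would be used to compare the A772S variant with wild-type RB1.
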