Features (pLannotate 1.2.2; 12 found; start..end, strand, type, name):
    121..213     +  CDS            lacI (fragment): lac repressor; lacI; The lac repressor binds to the lac operator to inhibit transcription in E. coli. This inhibition can be relieved by adding lactose or isopropyl-β-D-thiogalactopyranoside (IPTG).
    268..295     -  terminator     rrnB T2 terminator: transcription terminator T2 from the E. coli rrnB gene
    427..470     +  terminator     rrnB T1 terminator: Escherichia coli rrnB; transcription terminator T1 from the E. coli rrnB gene
    517..553     -  CDS            lacZα (fragment): LacZα fragment of β-galactosidase; lacZ fragment
    570..665     +  protein_bind   attL3: mutant version of attL; recombination site for the Gateway® LR reaction LR Clonase™
    671..3454    +  CDS            RB1: RB_HUMAN - Experimental evidence at protein level: Swiss-Prot protein existence level 1. (Microbial infection) In case of viral infections, interactions with SV40 large T antigen, HPV E7 protein or adenovirus E1A protein induce the disassembly of RB1-E2F1 complex thereby disrupting RB1's activity. From Homo sapiens (Human).
   3462..3557    -  protein_bind   attL3: mutant version of attL; recombination site for the Gateway® LR reaction LR Clonase™
   3576..3594    -  promoter       T7 promoter: promoter for bacteriophage T7 RNA polymerase
   3784..3807    +  promoter       Pc promoter (fragment): intI1 (promoter lies within the coding sequence); class 1 integron promoter
   3983..4039    +  CDS            GmR (fragment): gentamycin acetyltransferase; aacC1; confers resistance to gentamycin
   4046..4837    +  CDS            SmR: aminoglycoside adenylyltransferase (Murphy, 1985); aadA; confers resistance to spectinomycin and streptomycin
   4930..5518    +  rep_origin     ori: high-copy-number ColE1/pMB1/pBR322/pUC origin of replication
>Addgene plasmid #82803 | pDONR223_RB1_p.A772S | addgene full sequence | sequence record 161967 | Addgene NGS result
CTTTCCTGCGTTATCCCCTGATTCTGTGGATAACCGTATTACCGCCTTTGAGTGAGCTGATACCGCTCGC
CGCAGCCGAACGACCGAGCGCAGCGAGTCAGTGAGCGAGGAAGCGGAAGAGCGCCCAATACGCAAACCGC
CTCTCCCCGCGCGTTGGCCGATTCATTAATGCAGCTGGCACGACAGGTTTCCCGACTGGAAAGCGGGCAG
TGAGCGCAACGCAATTAATACGCGTACCGCTAGCCAGGAAGAGTTTGTAGAAACGCAAAAAGGCCATCCG
TCAGGATGGCCTTCTGCTTAGTTTGATGCCTGGCAGTTTATGGCGGGCGTCCTGCCCGCCACCCTCCGGG
CCGTTGCTTCACAACGTTCAAATCCGCTCCCGGCGGATTTGTCCTACTCAGGAGAGCGTTCACCGACAAA
CAACAGATAAAACGAAAGGCCCAGTCTTCCGACTGAGCCTTTCGTTTTATTTGATGCCTGGCAGTTCCCT
ACTCTCGCGTTAACGCTAGCATGGATGTTTTCCCAGTCACGACGTTGTAAAACGACGGCCAGTCTTAAGC
TCGGGCCCCAAATAATGATTTTATTTTGACTGATAGTGACCTGTTCGTTGCAACAAATTGATGAGCAATG
CTTTTTTATAATGCCAACTTTGTACAAAAAAGTTGGCACCATGCCGCCCAAAACCCCCCGAAAAACGGCC
GCCACCGCCGCCGCTGCCGCCGCGGAACCCCCGGCACCGCCGCCGCCGCCCCCTCCTGAGGAGGACCCAG
AGCAGGACAGCGGCCCGGAGGACCTGCCTCTCGTCAGGCTTGAGTTTGAAGAAACAGAAGAACCTGATTT
TACTGCATTATGTCAGAAATTAAAGATACCAGATCATGTCAGAGAGAGAGCTTGGTTAACTTGGGAGAAA
GTTTCATCTGTGGATGGAGTATTGGGAGGTTATATTCAAAAGAAAAAGGAACTGTGGGGAATCTGTATCT
TTATTGCAGCAGTTGACCTAGATGAGATGTCGTTCACTTTTACTGAGCTACAGAAAAACATAGAAATCAG
TGTCCATAAATTCTTTAACTTACTAAAAGAAATTGATACCAGTACCAAAGTTGATAATGCTATGTCAAGA
CTGTTGAAGAAGTATGATGTATTGTTTGCACTCTTCAGCAAATTGGAAAGGACATGTGAACTTATATATT
TGACACAACCCAGCAGTTCGATATCTACTGAAATAAATTCTGCATTGGTGCTAAAAGTTTCTTGGATCAC
ATTTTTATTAGCTAAAGGGGAAGTATTACAAATGGAAGATGATCTGGTGATTTCATTTCAGTTAATGCTA
TGTGTCCTTGACTATTTTATTAAACTCTCACCTCCCATGTTGCTCAAAGAACCATATAAAACAGCTGTTA
TACCCATTAATGGTTCACCTCGAACACCCAGGCGAGGTCAGAACAGGAGTGCACGGATAGCAAAACAACT
AGAAAATGATACAAGAATTATTGAAGTTCTCTGTAAAGAACATGAATGTAATATAGATGAGGTGAAAAAT
GTTTATTTCAAAAATTTTATACCTTTTATGAATTCTCTTGGACTTGTAACATCTAATGGACTTCCAGAGG
TTGAAAATCTTTCTAAACGATACGAAGAAATTTATCTTAAAAATAAAGATCTAGATGCAAGATTATTTTT
GGATCATGATAAAACTCTTCAGACTGATTCTATAGACAGTTTTGAAACACAGAGAACACCACGAAAAAGT
AACCTTGATGAAGAGGTGAATGTAATTCCTCCACACACTCCAGTTAGGACTGTTATGAACACTATCCAAC
AATTAATGATGATTTTAAATTCAGCAAGTGATCAACCTTCAGAAAATCTGATTTCCTATTTTAACAACTG
CACAGTGAATCCAAAAGAAAGTATACTGAAAAGAGTGAAGGATATAGGATACATCTTTAAAGAGAAATTT
GCTAAAGCTGTGGGACAGGGTTGTGTCGAAATTGGATCACAGCGATACAAACTTGGAGTTCGCTTGTATT
ACCGAGTAATGGAATCCATGCTTAAATCAGAAGAAGAACGATTATCCATTCAAAATTTTAGCAAACTTCT
GAATGACAACATTTTTCATATGTCTTTATTGGCGTGCGCTCTTGAGGTTGTAATGGCCACATATAGCAGA
AGTACATCTCAGAATCTTGATTCTGGAACAGATTTGTCTTTCCCATGGATTCTGAATGTGCTTAATTTAA
AAGCCTTTGATTTTTACAAAGTGATCGAAAGTTTTATCAAAGCAGAAGGCAACTTGACAAGAGAAATGAT
AAAACATTTAGAACGATGTGAACATCGAATCATGGAATCCCTTGCATGGCTCTCAGATTCACCTTTATTT
GATCTTATTAAACAATCAAAGGACCGAGAAGGACCAACTGATCACCTTGAATCTGCTTGTCCTCTTAATC
TTCCTCTCCAGAATAATCACACTGCAGCAGATATGTATCTTTCTCCTGTAAGATCTCCAAAGAAAAAAGG
TTCAACTACGCGTGTAAATTCTACTGCAAATGCAGAGACACAAGCAACCTCAGCCTTCCAGACCCAGAAG
CCATTGAAATCTACCTCTCTTTCACTGTTTTATAAAAAAGTGTATCGGCTAGCCTATCTCCGGCTAAATA
CACTTTGTGAACGCCTTCTGTCTGAGCACCCAGAATTAGAACATATCATCTGGACCCTTTTCCAGCACAC
CCTGCAGAATGAGTATGAACTCATGAGAGACAGGCATTTGGACCAAATTATGATGTGTTCCATGTATGGC
ATATGCAAAGTGAAGAATATAGACCTTAAATTCAAAATCATTGTAACAGCATACAAGGATCTTCCTCATG
CTGTTCAGGAGACATTCAAACGTGTTTTGATCAAAGAAGAGGAGTATGATTCTATTATAGTATTCTATAA
CTCGGTCTTCATGCAGAGACTGAAAACAAATATTTTGCAGTATTCTTCCACCAGGCCCCCTACCTTGTCA
CCAATACCTCACATTCCTCGAAGCCCTTACAAGTTTCCTAGTTCACCCTTACGGATTCCTGGAGGGAACA
TCTATATTTCACCCCTGAAGAGTCCATATAAAATTTCAGAAGGTCTGCCAACACCAACAAAAATGACTCC
AAGATCAAGAATCTTAGTATCAATTGGTGAATCATTCGGGACTTCTGAGAAGTTCCAGAAAATAAATCAG
ATGGTATGTAACAGCGACCGTGTGCTCAAAAGAAGTGCTGAAGGAAGCAACCCTCCTAAACCACTGAAAA
AACTACGCTTTGATATTGAAGGATCAGATGAAGCAGATGGAAGTAAACATCTCCCAGGAGAGTCCAAATT
TCAGCAGAAACTGGCAGAAATGACTTCTACTCGAACACGAATGCAAAAGCAGAAAATGAATGATAGCATG
GATACCTCAAACAAGGAAGAGAAATGATTGCCAACTTTCTTGTACAAAGTTGGCATTATAAGAAAGCATT
GCTTATCAATTTGTTGCAACGAACAGGTCACTATCAGTCAAAATAAAATCATTATTTGCCATCCAGCTGA
TATCCCCTATAGTGAGTCGTATTACATGGTCATAGCTGTTTCCTGGCAGCTCTGGCCCGTGTCTCAAAAT
CTCTGATGTTACATTGCACAAGATAAAAATATATCATCATGCCTCCTCTAGACCAGCCAGGACAGAAATG
CCTCGACTTCGCTGCTACCCAAGGTTGCCGGGTGACGCACACCGTGGAAACGGATGAAGGCACGAACCCA
GTGGACATAAGCCTGTTCGGTTCGTAAGCTGTAATGCAAGTAGCGTATGCGCTCACGCAACTGGTCCAGA
ACCTTGACCGAACGCAGCGGTGGTAACGGCGCAGTGGCGGTTTTCATGGCTTGTTATGACTGTTTTTTTG
GGGTACAGTCTATGCCTCGGGCATCCAAGCAGCAAGCGCGTTACGCCGTGGGTCGATGTTTGATGTTATG
GAGCAGCAACGATGTTACGCAGCAGGGCAGTCGCCCTAAAACAAAGTTAAACATTATGAGGGAAGCGGTG
ATCGCCGAAGTATCGACTCAACTATCAGAGGTAGTTGGCGTCATCGAGCGCCATCTCGAACCGACGTTGC
TGGCCGTACATTTGTACGGCTCCGCAGTGGATGGCGGCCTGAAGCCACACAGTGATATTGATTTGCTGGT
TACGGTGACCGTAAGGCTTGATGAAACAACGCGGCGAGCTTTGATCAACGACCTTTTGGAAACTTCGGCT
TCCCCTGGAGAGAGCGAGATTCTCCGCGCTGTAGAAGTCACCATTGTTGTGCACGACGACATCATTCCGT
GGCGTTATCCAGCTAAGCGCGAACTGCAATTTGGAGAATGGCAGCGCAATGACATTCTTGCAGGTATCTT
CGAGCCAGCCACGATCGACATTGATCTGGCTATCTTGCTGACAAAAGCAAGAGAACATAGCGTTGCCTTG
GTAGGTCCAGCGGCGGAGGAACTCTTTGATCCGGTTCCTGAACAGGATCTATTTGAGGCGCTAAATGAAA
CCTTAACGCTATGGAACTCGCCGCCCGACTGGGCTGGCGATGAGCGAAATGTAGTGCTTACGTTGTCCCG
CATTTGGTACAGCGCAGTAACCGGCAAAATCGCGCCGAAGGATGTCGCTGCCGACTGGGCAATGGAGCGC
CTGCCGGCCCAGTATCAGCCCGTCATACTTGAAGCTAGACAGGCTTATCTTGGACAAGAAGAAGATCGCT
TGGCCTCGCGCGCAGATCAGTTGGAAGAATTTGTCCACTACGTGAAAGGCGAGATCACCAAGGTAGTCGG
CAAATAACCCTCGAGCCACCCATGACCAAAATCCCTTAACGTGAGTTACGCGTCGTTCCACTGAGCGTCA
GACCCCGTAGAAAAGATCAAAGGATCTTCTTGAGATCCTTTTTTTCTGCGCGTAATCTGCTGCTTGCAAA
CAAAAAAACCACCGCTACCAGCGGTGGTTTGTTTGCCGGATCAAGAGCTACCAACTCTTTTTCCGAAGGT
AACTGGCTTCAGCAGAGCGCAGATACCAAATACTGTTCTTCTAGTGTAGCCGTAGTTAGGCCACCACTTC
AAGAACTCTGTAGCACCGCCTACATACCTCGCTCTGCTAATCCTGTTACCAGTGGCTGCTGCCAGTGGCG
ATAAGTCGTGTCTTACCGGGTTGGACTCAAGACGATAGTTACCGGATAAGGCGCAGCGGTCGGGCTGAAC
GGGGGGTTCGTGCACACAGCCCAGCTTGGAGCGAACGACCTACACCGAACTGAGATACCTACAGCGTGAG
CTATGAGAAAGCGCCACGCTTCCCGAAGGGAGAAAGGCGGACAGGTATCCGGTAAGCGGCAGGGTCGGAA
CAGGAGAGCGCACGAGGGAGCTTCCAGGGGGAAACGCCTGGTATCTTTATAGTCCTGTCGGGTTTCGCCA
CCTCTGACTTGAGCGTCGATTTTTGTGATGCTCGTCAGGGGGGCGGAGCCTATGGAAAAACGCCAGCAAC
GCGGCCTTTTTACGGTTCCTGGCCTTTTGCTGGCCTTTTGCTCACATGTT
