>Addgene plasmid #82803 | pDONR223_RB1_p.A772S | depositor partial sequence | sequence record 157529 | Insert sequence
ATGCCGCCCAAAACCCCCCGAAAAACGGCCGCCACCGCCGCCGCTGCCGCCGCGGAACCCCCGGCACCGC
CGCCGCCGCCCCCTCCTGAGGAGGACCCAGAGCAGGACAGCGGCCCGGAGGACCTGCCTCTCGTCAGGCT
TGAGTTTGAAGAAACAGAAGAACCTGATTTTACTGCATTATGTCAGAAATTAAAGATACCAGATCATGTC
AGAGAGAGAGCTTGGTTAACTTGGGAGAAAGTTTCATCTGTGGATGGAGTATTGGGAGGTTATATTCAAA
AGAAAAAGGAACTGTGGGGAATCTGTATCTTTATTGCAGCAGTTGACCTAGATGAGATGTCGTTCACTTT
TACTGAGCTACAGAAAAACATAGAAATCAGTGTCCATAAATTCTTTAACTTACTAAAAGAAATTGATACC
AGTACCAAAGTTGATAATGCTATGTCAAGACTGTTGAAGAAGTATGATGTATTGTTTGCACTCTTCAGCA
AATTGGAAAGGACATGTGAACTTATATATTTGACACAACCCAGCAGTTCGATATCTACTGAAATAAATTC
TGCATTGGTGCTAAAAGTTTCTTGGATCACATTTTTATTAGCTAAAGGGGAAGTATTACAAATGGAAGAT
GATCTGGTGATTTCATTTCAGTTAATGCTATGTGTCCTTGACTATTTTATTAAACTCTCACCTCCCATGT
TGCTCAAAGAACCATATAAAACAGCTGTTATACCCATTAATGGTTCACCTCGAACACCCAGGCGAGGTCA
GAACAGGAGTGCACGGATAGCAAAACAACTAGAAAATGATACAAGAATTATTGAAGTTCTCTGTAAAGAA
CATGAATGTAATATAGATGAGGTGAAAAATGTTTATTTCAAAAATTTTATACCTTTTATGAATTCTCTTG
GACTTGTAACATCTAATGGACTTCCAGAGGTTGAAAATCTTTCTAAACGATACGAAGAAATTTATCTTAA
AAATAAAGATCTAGATGCAAGATTATTTTTGGATCATGATAAAACTCTTCAGACTGATTCTATAGACAGT
TTTGAAACACAGAGAACACCACGAAAAAGTAACCTTGATGAAGAGGTGAATGTAATTCCTCCACACACTC
CAGTTAGGACTGTTATGAACACTATCCAACAATTAATGATGATTTTAAATTCAGCAAGTGATCAACCTTC
AGAAAATCTGATTTCCTATTTTAACAACTGCACAGTGAATCCAAAAGAAAGTATACTGAAAAGAGTGAAG
GATATAGGATACATCTTTAAAGAGAAATTTGCTAAAGCTGTGGGACAGGGTTGTGTCGAAATTGGATCAC
AGCGATACAAACTTGGAGTTCGCTTGTATTACCGAGTAATGGAATCCATGCTTAAATCAGAAGAAGAACG
ATTATCCATTCAAAATTTTAGCAAACTTCTGAATGACAACATTTTTCATATGTCTTTATTGGCGTGCGCT
CTTGAGGTTGTAATGGCCACATATAGCAGAAGTACATCTCAGAATCTTGATTCTGGAACAGATTTGTCTT
TCCCATGGATTCTGAATGTGCTTAATTTAAAAGCCTTTGATTTTTACAAAGTGATCGAAAGTTTTATCAA
AGCAGAAGGCAACTTGACAAGAGAAATGATAAAACATTTAGAACGATGTGAACATCGAATCATGGAATCC
CTTGCATGGCTCTCAGATTCACCTTTATTTGATCTTATTAAACAATCAAAGGACCGAGAAGGACCAACTG
ATCACCTTGAATCTGCTTGTCCTCTTAATCTTCCTCTCCAGAATAATCACACTGCAGCAGATATGTATCT
TTCTCCTGTAAGATCTCCAAAGAAAAAAGGTTCAACTACGCGTGTAAATTCTACTGCAAATGCAGAGACA
CAAGCAACCTCAGCCTTCCAGACCCAGAAGCCATTGAAATCTACCTCTCTTTCACTGTTTTATAAAAAAG
TGTATCGGCTAGCCTATCTCCGGCTAAATACACTTTGTGAACGCCTTCTGTCTGAGCACCCAGAATTAGA
ACATATCATCTGGACCCTTTTCCAGCACACCCTGCAGAATGAGTATGAACTCATGAGAGACAGGCATTTG
GACCAAATTATGATGTGTTCCATGTATGGCATATGCAAAGTGAAGAATATAGACCTTAAATTCAAAATCA
TTGTAACAGCATACAAGGATCTTCCTCATGCTGTTCAGGAGACATTCAAACGTGTTTTGATCAAAGAAGA
GGAGTATGATTCTATTATAGTATTCTATAACTCGGTCTTCATGCAGAGACTGAAAACAAATATTTTGCAG
TATTCTTCCACCAGGCCCCCTACCTTGTCACCAATACCTCACATTCCTCGAAGCCCTTACAAGTTTCCTA
GTTCACCCTTACGGATTCCTGGAGGGAACATCTATATTTCACCCCTGAAGAGTCCATATAAAATTTCAGA
AGGTCTGCCAACACCAACAAAAATGACTCCAAGATCAAGAATCTTAGTATCAATTGGTGAATCATTCGGG
ACTTCTGAGAAGTTCCAGAAAATAAATCAGATGGTATGTAACAGCGACCGTGTGCTCAAAAGAAGTGCTG
AAGGAAGCAACCCTCCTAAACCACTGAAAAAACTACGCTTTGATATTGAAGGATCAGATGAAGCAGATGG
AAGTAAACATCTCCCAGGAGAGTCCAAATTTCAGCAGAAACTGGCAGAAATGACTTCTACTCGAACACGA
ATGCAAAAGCAGAAAATGAATGATAGCATGGATACCTCAAACAAGGAAGAGAAATGA
